Addgene plasmid #201122: plex_307-3xflag-ccdb-puro
Purpose: (Empty Backbone) pLEX_307 plasmid with N-terminal FLAG tag and puro marker
Depositing lab: Alejandro Chavez. Depositing organization: University of California, San Diego (UCSD).
Backbone
  Vector backbone: pLEX_307
  Backbone size (bp): 10157
  Vector type: Mammalian Expression
  Promoter: EF-1α
  Selectable markers: Puromycin
  Tag / fusion protein: FLAG (N terminal on insert)
Growth in bacteria
  Bacterial resistance: Chloramphenicol and Ampicillin, 25 & 100 μg/mL
  Growth temperature: 30°C
  Growth strain: ccdB Survival
  Copy number: High Copy
Terms and licenses: Academic/Nonprofit Terms; Industry Terms: Not Available to Industry
How to cite: plex_307-3xflag-ccdb-puro was a gift from Alejandro Chavez (Addgene plasmid # 201122 ; http://n2t.net/addgene:201122 ; RRID:Addgene_201122)
