[The description below was written by a language model from this plasmid's Addgene catalogue record and pLannotate feature annotations shown in this document.]
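Description:
plex_307-3xflag-ccdb-puro is an empty Gateway destination vector built on the pLEX_307 backbone (10,157 bp). It is catalogued as a mammalian expression plasmid, and its feature table shows the architecture of a third-generation, self-inactivating HIV-1 lentiviral transfer vector. An RSV promoter fused to a truncated 5' LTR drives the viral genomic transcript, which carries the Ψ packaging signal, a gag fragment, the RRE for Rev-dependent nuclear export, a cPPT/CTS, a WPRE to enhance transcript expression, and a ΔU3 3' LTR followed by an SV40 poly(A) signal. In bacteria it replicates from a high-copy ColE1/pUC-type origin and carries AmpR. An f1 origin and residual lac and T7/T3 cloning-vector elements are also present.

The expression cassette uses the constitutive human EF-1α promoter, followed by a 3xFLAG coding sequence and then the Gateway cassette. This cassette is flanked by attR recombination sites (both are annotated as attR1 by the automated tool, although the distal site overlaps an attB2 annotation). It contains a chloramphenicol resistance gene and the ccdB gyrase toxin. The plasmid must therefore be maintained in a ccdB-tolerant strain under combined chloramphenicol and ampicillin selection. An LR recombination with an entry clone replaces the ccdB/CmR cassette with the gene of interest, giving counter-selection against unrecombined vector and placing the 3xFLAG tag at the N-terminus of the insert. A V5 tag sequence lies downstream of the cassette, but the record does not say whether it is meant to be read through. A separate SV40 promoter–driven puromycin N-acetyltransferase gene allows selection of transfected or transduced mammalian cells. The vector is suited to generating FLAG-tagged ORF expression constructs.
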