Features (pLannotate 1.2.2; 39 found; start..end, strand, type, name):
    677..781     -  promoter       AmpR promoter: bla
    834..1262    -  rep_origin     f1 ori (sequence partly withheld): f1 bacteriophage origin of replication; arrow indicates direction of (+) strand synthesis
   1267..1422    -  CDS            lacZα (fragment): LacZα fragment of β-galactosidase; lacZ fragment
   1430..1448    +  promoter       T7 promoter: promoter for bacteriophage T7 RNA polymerase
   1469..1604    -  rep_origin     SV40 ori: SV40 origin of replication
   1644..1765    -  polyA_signal   SV40 poly(A) signal: SV40 polyadenylation signal
   1843..2076    -  LTR            3' LTR (ΔU3): self-inactivating 3' long terminal repeat (LTR) from HIV-1
   2078..2097    -  misc_feature   cPPT/CTS (fragment): central polypurine tract and central termination sequence of HIV-1
   2148..2736    -  misc_feature   WPRE: woodchuck hepatitis virus posttranscriptional regulatory element
   2787..2828    -  CDS            V5 tag: epitope tag from simian virus 5
   2837..2857    +  protein_bind   attB2: mutant version of attB; core recombination site for the Gateway® BP reaction BP Clonase™
   2841..2960    +  protein_bind   attR1: mutant version of attR; recombination site for the Gateway® LR reaction LR Clonase™
   3001..3306    -  CDS            ccdB: CcdB, a bacterial toxin that poisons DNA gyrase; ccdB; Plasmids containing the ccdB gene cannot be propagated in standard E. coli strains.
   3311..3469    -  CDS            ccdA (fragment): CCDA_ECO57 - Also known as H, letA. Experimental evidence at protein level: Swiss-Prot protein existence level 1. Antitoxin component of a type II toxin-antitoxin (TA) system which inhibits the post-segregational killing (PSK) of plasmid-free cells, also referred to as a plasmid addiction system. Binds to and blocks the activity of CcdB; will also remove bound CcdB protein from the CcdB-GyrA complex by forming a CcdA-CcdB complex, a process termed rejuvenation. Functions as a transcriptional corepressor for the ccdAB operon, repression also requires CcdB (By similarity). From Escherichia coli
   3626..4306    -  CDS            CmR: chloramphenicol acetyltransferase confers resistance to chloramphenicol
   4307..4336    -  promoter       cat promoter (fragment): promoter of the E. coli cat gene encoding chloramphenicol acetyltransferase
   4360..4390    -  promoter       lac UV5 promoter: E. coli lac promoter with an "up" mutation
   4415..4539    -  protein_bind   attR1: mutant version of attR; recombination site for the Gateway® LR reaction LR Clonase™
   4564..4629    -  CDS            3xFLAG: three tandem FLAG® epitope tags, followed by an enterokinase cleavage site
   4652..5830    -  promoter       EF-1α promoter: strong constitutive promoter for human elongation factor EF-1α
   5837..5903    -  CDS            small t antigen (fragment): SV40 (simian virus 40) small t antigen
   5968..6085    -  misc_feature   cPPT/CTS: central polypurine tract and central termination sequence of HIV-1
   6134..6730    -  CDS            PuroR (fragment): puromycin N-acetyltransferase; pac from Streptomyces; confers resistance to puromycin
   6776..6911    -  rep_origin     SV40 ori: SV40 origin of replication
   6935..7006    -  promoter       SV40 promoter (fragment): SV40 enhancer and early promoter
   7007..7030    -  promoter       SV40 promoter (fragment): SV40 early promoter
   7037..7063    -  CDS            Rev (fragment): human immunodeficiency virus 1 (HIV-1) Rev protein; rev; enhances nuclear export of unspliced and incompletely spliced viral mRNAs
   7440..7673    -  misc_feature   RRE: The Rev response element (RRE) of HIV-1 allows for Rev-dependent mRNA export from the nucleus to the cytoplasm.
   7819..8182    -  CDS            HIV-1 gag (fragment): gag protein from human immunodeficiency virus 1; gag
   8166..8291    -  misc_feature   HIV-1 Ψ: packaging signal of human immunodeficiency virus type 1
   8338..8518    -  LTR            5' LTR (truncated): truncated 5' long terminal repeat (LTR) from HIV-1
   8519..8745    -  promoter       RSV promoter: Rous sarcoma virus enhancer/promoter
   8773..8791    -  promoter       T3 promoter: promoter for bacteriophage T3 RNA polymerase
   8836..8852    -  protein_bind   lac operator: The lac repressor binds to the lac operator to inhibit transcription in E. coli. This inhibition can be relieved by adding lactose or isopropyl-β-D-thiogalactopyranoside (IPTG). lac repressor encoded by lacI
   8860..8890    -  promoter       lac promoter: promoter for the E. coli lac operon
   8905..8926    -  protein_bind   CAP binding site: CAP binding activates transcription in the presence of cAMP. E. coli catabolite activator protein
   8939..9031    -  CDS            lacI (fragment): lac repressor; lacI; The lac repressor binds to the lac operator to inhibit transcription in E. coli. This inhibition can be relieved by adding lactose or isopropyl-β-D-thiogalactopyranoside (IPTG).
   9214..9802    -  rep_origin     ori: high-copy-number ColE1/pMB1/pBR322/pUC origin of replication
   9973..676     -  CDS            AmpR (across the origin): β-lactamase; bla; confers resistance to ampicillin, carbenicillin, and related antibiotics
>Addgene plasmid #201122 | plex_307-3xflag-ccdb-puro | addgene full sequence | sequence record 395513 | Addgene NGS Result
CAGCCGGAAGGGCCGAGCGCAGAAGTGGTCCTGCAACTTTATCCGCCTCCATCCAGTCTATTAATTGTTG
CCGGGAAGCTAGAGTAAGTAGTTCGCCAGTTAATAGTTTGCGCAACGTTGTTGCCATTGCTACAGGCATC
GTGGTGTCACGCTCGTCGTTTGGTATGGCTTCATTCAGCTCCGGTTCCCAACGATCAAGGCGAGTTACAT
GATCCCCCATGTTGTGCAAAAAAGCGGTTAGCTCCTTCGGTCCTCCGATCGTTGTCAGAAGTAAGTTGGC
CGCAGTGTTATCACTCATGGTTATGGCAGCACTGCATAATTCTCTTACTGTCATGCCATCCGTAAGATGC
TTTTCTGTGACTGGTGAGTACTCAACCAAGTCATTCTGAGAATAGTGTATGCGGCGACCGAGTTGCTCTT
GCCCGGCGTCAATACGGGATAATACCGCGCCACATAGCAGAACTTTAAAAGTGCTCATCATTGGAAAACG
TTCTTCGGGGCGAAAACTCTCAAGGATCTTACCGCTGTTGAGATCCAGTTCGATGTAACCCACTCGTGCA
CCCAACTGATCTTCAGCATCTTTTACTTTCACCAGCGTTTCTGGGTGAGCAAAAACAGGAAGGCAAAATG
CCGCAAAAAAGGGAATAAGGGCGACACGGAAATGTTGAATACTCATACTCTTCCTTTTTCAATATTATTG
AAGCATTTATCAGGGTTATTGTCTCATGAGCGGATACATATTTGAATGTATTTAGAAAAATAAACAAATA
GGGGTTCCGCGCACATTTCCCCGAAAAGTGCCACCTAAATTGTAAGCGTTAATATTTTGTTAAAATTCGC
GTTAAATTTTTGTTAAATCAGCTCATTTTTTAACCAATAGGCCGAAATCGGCAAAATCCCTTATAAATCA
AAAGAATAGACCGAGATAGGGT
[37 nt withheld, positions 933-969]
AAAGAACGTGGACTCCAACGTCAAAGG
[49 nt withheld, positions 997-1045]
T
[91 nt withheld, positions 1047-1137]
G
[124 nt withheld, positions 1139-1262]
CCCATTCGCCATTCAGGCTGCGCAACTGTTGGGAAGGGCGATCGGTGCGGGCCTCTTCGCTATTACGCCA
GCTGGCGAAAGGGGGATGTGCTGCAAGGCGATTAAGTTGGGTAACGCCAGGGTTTTCCCAGTCACGACGT
TGTAAAACGACGGCCAGTGAGCGCGCGTAATACGACTCACTATAGGGCGAATTGGGTACGTCCCTAGGCC
TCCAAAAAAGCCTCCTCACTACTTCTGGAATAGCTCAGAGGCCGAGGCGGCCTCGGCCTCTGCATAAATA
AAAAAAATTAGTCAGCCATGGGGCGGAGAATGGGCGGAACTGGGCGGAGTTAGGGGCGGGATGGGCGGAG
TTAGGGGCGGGATAGCTAGAGCCAGACATGATAAGATACATTGATGAGTTTGGACAAACCACAACTAGAA
TGCAGTGAAAAAAATGCTTTATTTGTGAAATTTGTGATGCTATTGCTTTATTTGTAACCATTATAAGCTG
CAATAAACAAGTTCCTCTCACTCTCTGATATTCATTTCTTTGCAAGTTATAAATACTGAATAATAAGATG
ACATGAACTACTATACGTACTGCTAGAGATTTTCCACACTGACTAAAAGGGTCTGAGGGATCTCTAGTTA
CCAGAGTCACACAACAGACGGGCACACACTACTTGAAGCACTCAAGGCAAGCTTTATTGAGGCTTAAGCA
GTGGGTTCCCTAGTTAGCCAGAGAGCTCCCAGGCTCAGATCTGGTCTAACCAGAGAGACCCAGTACAAGC
AAAAAGCAGATCTTGTCTTCGTTGGGAGTGAATTAGCCCTTCCAGTCCCCCCTTTTCTTTTAAAAAGTGG
CTAAGATCTACAGCTGCCTTGTAAGTCATTGGTCTTAAAGTCGACGCGGGGAGGCGGCCCAAAGGGAGAT
CCGACTCGTCTGAGGGCGAAGGCGAAGACGCGGAAGAGGCCGCAGAGCCGGCAGCAGGCCGCGGGAAGGA
AGGTCCGCTGGATTGAGGGCCGAAGGGACGTAGCAGAAGGACGTCCCGCGCAGAATCCAGGTGGCAACAC
AGGCGAGCAGCCAAGGAAAGGACGATGATTTCCCCGACAACACCACGGAATTGTCAGTGCCCAACAGCCG
AGCCCCTGTCCAGCAGCGGGCAAGGCAGGCGGCGATGAGTTCCGCCGTGGCAATAGGGAGGGGGAAAGCG
AAAGTCCCGGAAAGGAGCTGACAGGTGGTGGCAATGCCCCAACCAGTGGGGGTTGCGTCAGCAAACACAG
TGCACACCACGCCACGTTGCCTGACAACGGGCCACAACTCCTCATAAAGAGACAGCAACCAGGATTTATA
CAAGGAGGAGAAAATGAAAGCCATACGGGAAGCAATAGCATGATACAAAGGCATTAAAGCAGCGTATCCA
CATAGCGTAAAAGGAGCAACATAGTTAAGAATACCAGTCAATCTTTCACAAATTTTGTAATCCAGAGGTT
GATTGTCGACTTAACGCGTTGATTGTCGACTTAACCGGTACTAGTTCATTACTACGTAGTATCGAGACCG
AGGAGAGGGTTAGGGATAGGCTTACCGATATCAACCACTTTGTACAAGAAAGCTGAACGAGAAACGTAAA
ATGATATAAATATCAATATATTAAATTAGATTTTGCATAAAAAACAGACCACATAATACTGTAAAACACA
ACATATCCAGTCACTATGGTCGACCTGCAGACTGGCTGTGTATAAGGGAGCCTGACATTTATATTCCCCA
GAACATCAGGTTAATGGCGTCTTTGATGTCATTTTCGCGGTGGCTGAGATCAGCCACTTCTTCCCCGATA
ACGGAGACCGGCACACTGGCCATATCGGTGGTCATCATGCGCCAGCTTTCATCCCCGATATGCACCACCG
GGTAAAGTTCACGGGGGACTTTATCTGACAGCAGACGTGCACTGGCCAGGGGGATCACCATCCGTCGCCC
GGGCGTGTCAATAATATCACTCTGTACATCCACAAACAGACGATAACGGCTCTCTCTTTTATAGGTGTAA
ACCTTAAACTGCATTTCACCAGCCCCTGTTCTCGTCAGCAAAAGAGCCGTTCATTTCAATAAACCGGGCG
ACCTCAGCCATCCCTTCCTGATTTTCCGCTTTCCAGCGTTCGGCACGCAGACGACGGGCTTCATTCTGCA
TGGTTGTGCTTACCAGACCGGAGATATTGACATCATATATGCCTTGAGCAACTGATAGCTGTCGCTGTCA
ACTGTCACTGTAATACGCTGCTTCATAGCATACCTCTTTTTGACATACTTCGGGTATACATATCAGTATA
TATTCTTATACCGCAAAAATCAGCGCGCAAATACGCATACTGTTATCTGGCTTTTAGTAAGCCGGATCCT
CTAGATTACGCCCCGCCTGCCACTCATCGCAGTACTGTTGTAATTCATTAAGCATTCTGCCGACATGGAA
GCCATCACAAACGGCATGATGAACCTGAATCGCCAGCGGCATCAGCACCTTGTCGCCTTGCGTATAATAT
TTGCCCATGGTGAAAACGGGGGCGAAGAAGTTGTCCATATTGGCCACGTTTAAATCAAAACTGGTGAAAC
TCACCCAGGGATTGGCTGAGACGAAAAACATATTCTCAATAAACCCTTTAGGGAAATAGGCCAGGTTTTC
ACCGTAACACGCCACATCTTGCGAATATATGTGTAGAAACTGCCGGAAATCGTCGTGGTATTCACTCCAG
AGCGATGAAAACGTTTCAGTTTGCTCATGGAAAACGGTGTAACAAGGGTGAACACTATCCCATATCACCA
GCTCACCGTCTTTCATTGCCATACGGAATTCCGGATGAGCATTCATCAGGCGGGCAAGAATGTGAATAAA
GGCCGGATAAAACTTGTGCTTATTTTTCTTTACGGTCTTTAAAAAGGCCGTAATATCCAGCTGAACGGTC
TGGTTATAGGTACATTGAGCAACTGACTGAAATGCCTCAAAATGTTCTTTACGATGCCATTGGGATATAT
CAACGGTGGTATATCCAGTGATTTTTTTCTCCATTTTAGCTTCCTTAGCTCCTGAAAATCTCGACGGATC
CTAACTCAAAATCCACACATTATACGAGCCGGAAGCATAAAGTGTAAAGCCTGGGGTGCCTAATGCGGCC
GCCATAGTGACTGGATATGTTGTGTTTTACAGTATTATGTAGTCTGTTTTTTATGCAAAATCTAATTTAA
TATATTGATATTTATATCATTTTACGTTTCTCGTTCAGCTTTTTTGTACAAACTTGTTTGATGTCCACCA
CCTGGTCCACCCTTGTCATCGTCATCCTTGTAATCGATGTCATGATCTTTATAATCACCGTCATGGTCTT
TGTAGTCCATGGTGGCAAGGGTGCTAGCCTCACGACACCTGAAATGGAAGAAAAAAACTTTGAACCACTG
TCTGAGGCTTGAGAATGAACCAAGATCCAAACTCAAAAAGGGCAAATTCCAAGGAGAATTACATCAAGTG
CCAAGCTGGCCTAACTTCAGTCTCCACCCACTCAGTGTGGGGAAACTCCATCGCATAAAACCCCTCCCCC
CAACCTAAAGACGACGTACTCCAAAAGCTCGAGAACTAATCGAGGTGCCTGGACGGCGCCCGGTACTCCG
TGGAGTCACATGAAGCGACGGCTGAGGACGGAAAGGCCCTTTTCCTTTGTGTGGGTGACTCACCCGCCCG
CTCTCCCGAGCGCCGCGTCCTCCATTTTGAGCTCCCTGCAGCAGGGCCGGGAAGCGGCCATCTTTCCGCT
CACGCAACTGGTGCCGACCGGGCCAGCCTTGCCGCCCAGGGCGGGGCGATACACGGCGGCGCGAGGCCAG
GCACCAGAGCAGGCCGGCCAGCTTGAGACTACCCCCGTCCGATTCTCGGTGGCCGCGCTCGCAGGCCCCG
CCTCGCCGAACATGTGCGCTGGGACGCACGGGCCCCGTCGCCGCCCGCGGCCCCAAAAACCGAAATACCA
GTGTGCAGATCTTGGCCCGCATTTACAAGACTATCTTGCCAGAAAAAAAGCGTCGCAGCAGGTCATCAAA
AATTTTAAATGGCTAGAGACTTATCGAAAGCAGCGAGACAGGCGCGAAGGTGCCACCAGATTCGCACGCG
GCGGCCCCAGCGCCCAGGCCAGGCCTCAACTCAAGCACGAGGCGAAGGGGCTCCTTAAGCGCAAGGCCTC
GAACTCTCCCACCCACTTCCAACCCGAAGCTCGGGATCAAGAATCACGTACTGCAGCCAGGTGGAAGTAA
TTCAAGGCACGCAAGGGCCATAACCCGTAAAGAGGCCAGGCCCGCGGGAACCACACACGGCACTTACCTG
TGTTCTGGCGGCAAACCCGTTGCGAAAAAGAACGTTCACGGCGACTACTGCACTTATATACGGTTCTCCC
CCACCCTCGGGAAAAAGGCGGAGCCAGTACACGACATCACTTTCCCAGTTTACCCCGCGCCACCTTCTCT
AGGCACCGGTTCAATTGCCGACCCCTCCCCCCAACTTCTCGGGGACTGTGGGCGATGTGCGCTCTGCCCA
CTGACGGGCACCGGAGCCAATTCCCACTCCTTTCAAGACCTAGAAGGTCCATTAGCTGCAAAGATTCCTC
TCTGTTTAAAACTTTATCCATCTTTGCACCTGCAGGCCTCGAGCCGGCGCCAAAGTGGATCTCTGCTGTC
CCTGTAATAAACCCGAAAATTTTGAATTTTTGTAATTTGTTTTTGTAATTCTTTAGTTTGTATGTCTGTT
GCTATTATGTCTACTATTCTTTCCCCTGCACTGTACCCCCCAATCCCCCCTTTTCTTTTAAAATTGTGGA
TGAATACTGCCATTTGTCTCAAGATCTAGAATTCGTTAACTGGCACCGGGCTTGCGGGTCATGCACCAGG
TGCGCGGTCCTTCGGGCACCTCGACGTCGGCGGTGACGGTGAAGCCGAGCCGCTCGTAGAAGGGGAGGTT
GCGGGGCGCGGAGGTCTCCAGGAAGGCGGGCACCCCGGCGCGCTCGGCCGCCTCCACTCCGGGGAGCACG
ACGGCGCTGCCCAGACCCTTGCCCTGGTGGTCGGGCGAGACGCCGACGGTGGCCAGGAACCACGCGGGCT
CCTTGGGCCGGTGCGGCGCCAGGAGGCCTTCCATCTGTTGCTGCGCGGCCAGCCGGGAACCGCTCAACTC
GGCCATGCGCGGGCCGATCTCGGCGAACACCGCCCCCGCTTCGACGCTCTCCGGCGTGGTCCAGACCGCC
ACGGCGGCGCCGTCGTCCGCGACCCACACCTTGCCGATGTCGAGCCCGACGCGCGTGAGGAAGAGTTCTT
GCAGCTCGGTGACCCGCTCGATGTGGCGGTCCGGATCGACGGTGTGGCGCGTGGCGGGGTAGTCGGCGAA
CGCGGCGGCGAGGGTGCGTACGGCCCTGGGGACGTCGTCGCGGGTGGCGAGGCGCACCGTGGGCTTGTAC
TCGGTCATGGTAAGCTCCGGTGGTACCTCTAGAAAGCTTTTTGCAAAAGCCTAGGCCTCCAAAAAAGCCT
CCTCACTACTTCTGGAATAGCTCAGAGGCCGAGGCGGCCTCGGCCTCTGCATAAATAAAAAAAATTAGTC
AGCCATGGGGCGGAGAATGGGCGGAACTGGGCGGAGTTAGGGGCGGGATGGGCGGAGTTAGGGGCGGGAC
TATGGTTGCTGACTAATTGAGACGCATGCTTTGCATACTTCTGCCTGCTGGGGAGCCTGGGGACTTTCCA
CACCTGGTTGCTGACTAATTGAGATGCAATGCATGGGTCCCCTCGGGGTTGGGAGGTGGGTCTGAAACGA
TAATGGTGAATATCCCTGCCTAACTCTATTCACTATAGAAAGTACAGCAAAAACTATTCTTAAACCTACC
AAGCCTCCTACTATCATTATGAATAATTTTATATACCACAGCCAATTTGTTATGTTAAACCAATTCCACA
AACTTGCCCATTTATCTAATTCCAATAATTCTTGTTCATTCTTTTCTTGCTGGTTTTGCGATTCTTCAAT
TAAGGAGTGTATTAAGCTTGTGTAATTGTTAATTTCTCTGTCCCACTCCATCCAGGTCGTGTGATTCCAA
ATCTGTTCCAGAGATTTATTACTCCAACTAGCATTCCAAGGCACAGCAGTGGTGCAAATGAGTTTTCCAG
AGCAACCCCAAATCCCCAGGAGCTGTTGATCCTTTAGGTATCTTTCCACAGCCAGGATTCTTGCCTGGAG
CTGCTTGATGCCCCAGACTGTGAGTTGCAACAGATGCTGTTGCGCCTCAATAGCCCTCAGCAAATTGTTC
TGCTGCTGCACTATACCAGACAATAATTGTCTGGCCTGTACCGTCAGCGTCATTGACGCTGCGCCCATAG
TGCTTCCTGCTGCTCCCAAGAACCCAAGGAACAAAGCTCCTATTCCCACTGCTCTTTTTTCTCTCTGCAC
CACTCTTCTCTTTGCCTTGGTGGGTGCTACTCCTAATGGTTCAATTTTTACTACTTTATATTTATATAAT
TCACTTCTCCAATTGTCCCTCATATCTCCTCCTCCAGGTCTGAAGATCAGCGGCCGCTTGCTGTGCGGTG
GTCTTACTTTTGTTTTGCTCTTCCTCTATCTTGTCTAAAGCTTCCTTGGTGTCTTTTATCTCTATCCTTT
GATGCACACAATAGAGGGTTGCTACTGTATTATATAATGATCTAAGTTCTTCTGATCCTGTCTGAAGGGA
TGGTTGTAGCTGTCCCAGTATTTGTCTACAGCCTTCTGATGTTTCTAACAGGCCAGGATTAACTGCGAAT
CGTTCTAGCTCCCTGCTTGCCCATACTATATGTTTTAATTTATATTTTTTCTTTCCCCCTGGCCTTAACC
GAATTTTTTCCCATCGCGATCTAATTCTCCCCCGCTTAATACTGACGCTCTCGCACCCATCTCTCTCCTT
CTAGCCTCCGCTAGTCAAAATTTTTGGCGTACTCACCAGTCGCCGCCCCTCGCCTCTTGCCGTGCGCGCT
TCAGCAAGCCGAGTCCTGCGTCGAGAGAGCTCCTCTGGTTTCCCTTTCGCTTTCAAGTCCCTGTTCGGGC
GCCACTGCTAGAGATTTTCCACACTGACTAAAAGGGTCTGAGGGATCTCTAGTTACCAGAGTCACACAAC
AGACGGGCACACACTACTTGAAGCACTCAAGGCAAGCTTTATTGAGGCTTAAGCAGTGGGTTCCCTAGTT
AGCCAGAGAGCTCCCAGGCTCAGATCTGGTCTAACCAGAGAGACCCGTTTATGTATCGAGCTAGGCACTT
AAATACAATATCTCTGCAATGCGGCAATTCAGTGGTTCGTCCAATCCATGTCAGACCCGTCTGTTGCCTT
CCTAATAAGGCACGATCGTACCACCTTACTTCCACCAATCGGCATGCACGGTGCTTTTTCTCTCCTTGTA
AGGCATGTTGCTAACTCATCGTTACCATGTTGCAAGACTACAAGAGTATTGCATAAGACTACATTAAGCT
TGCAGCTCCAGCTTTTGTTCCCTTTAGTGAGGGTTAATTGCGCGCTTGGCGTAATCATGGTCATAGCTGT
TTCCTGTGTGAAATTGTTATCCGCTCACAATTCCACACAACATACGAGCCGGAAGCATAAAGTGTAAAGC
CTGGGGTGCCTAATGAGTGAGCTAACTCACATTAATTGCGTTGCGCTCACTGCCCGCTTTCCAGTCGGGA
AACCTGTCGTGCCAGCTGCATTAATGAATCGGCCAACGCGCGGGGAGAGGCGGTTTGCGTATTGGGCGCT
CTTCCGCTTCCTCGCTCACTGACTCGCTGCGCTCGGTCGTTCGGCTGCGGCGAGCGGTATCAGCTCACTC
AAAGGCGGTAATACGGTTATCCACAGAATCAGGGGATAACGCAGGAAAGAACATGTGAGCAAAAGGCCAG
CAAAAGGCCAGGAACCGTAAAAAGGCCGCGTTGCTGGCGTTTTTCCATAGGCTCCGCCCCCCTGACGAGC
ATCACAAAAATCGACGCTCAAGTCAGAGGTGGCGAAACCCGACAGGACTATAAAGATACCAGGCGTTTCC
CCCTGGAAGCTCCCTCGTGCGCTCTCCTGTTCCGACCCTGCCGCTTACCGGATACCTGTCCGCCTTTCTC
CCTTCGGGAAGCGTGGCGCTTTCTCATAGCTCACGCTGTAGGTATCTCAGTTCGGTGTAGGTCGTTCGCT
CCAAGCTGGGCTGTGTGCACGAACCCCCCGTTCAGCCCGACCGCTGCGCCTTATCCGGTAACTATCGTCT
TGAGTCCAACCCGGTAAGACACGACTTATCGCCACTGGCAGCAGCCACTGGTAACAGGATTAGCAGAGCG
AGGTATGTAGGCGGTGCTACAGAGTTCTTGAAGTGGTGGCCTAACTACGGCTACACTAGAAGAACAGTAT
TTGGTATCTGCGCTCTGCTGAAGCCAGTTACCTTCGGAAAAAGAGTTGGTAGCTCTTGATCCGGCAAACA
AACCACCGCTGGTAGCGGTGGTTTTTTTGTTTGCAAGCAGCAGATTACGCGCAGAAAAAAAGGATCTCAA
GAAGATCCTTTGATCTTTTCTACGGGGTCTGACGCTCAGTGGAACGAAAACTCACGTTAAGGGATTTTGG
TCATGAGATTATCAAAAAGGATCTTCACCTAGATCCTTTTAAATTAAAAATGAAGTTTTAAATCAATCTA
AAGTATATATGAGTAAACTTGGTCTGACAGTTACCAATGCTTAATCAGTGAGGCACCTATCTCAGCGATC
TGTCTATTTCGTTCATCCATAGTTGCCTGACTCCCCGTCGTGTAGATAACTACGATACGGGAGGGCTTAC
CATCTGGCCCCAGTGCTGCAATGATACCGCGAGACCCACGCTCACCGGCTCCAGATTTATCAGCAATAAA
CCAGC
